Addgene plasmid #19834: eGFP-TRF1 pWzl-Hygro
Depositing lab: Titia de Lange. Depositing organization: Rockefeller University. Publication: 53BP1 promotes non-homologous end joining of telomeres by increasing chromatin mobility. Dimitrova N, Chen YC, Spector DL, de Lange T. Nature. 2008 Nov 27;456(7221):524-8. doi: 10.1038/nature07433. Epub 2008 Oct 19. PubMed 18931659.
Backbone
  Vector backbone: pWzl-hygro
  Backbone manufacturer: Scott Lowe
  Backbone size w/o insert (bp): 5600
  Vector type: Retroviral
  Selectable markers: Hygromycin
Growth in bacteria
  Bacterial resistance: Ampicillin, 100 μg/mL
  Growth temperature: 37°C
  Growth strain: DH5alpha
  Copy number: High Copy
Gene/Insert
  Gene/Insert name: Telomere-Repeat binding Factor 1 (alt name: Terf1)
  Species: M. musculus (mouse)
  Insert size (bp): 1300
  Entrez Gene: Terf1 (a.k.a. Pin2, Trbf1, Trf1)
  Tag / fusion protein: enhanced GFP (N terminal on insert)
  Cloning method: Restriction Enzyme; 3′ cloning site Bgl II (destroyed during cloning)
  Sequencing primers: 5′ CCTTTGTACACCCTAAGCCT; 3′ AATGCTCGTCAAGAAGAC
Terms and licenses: Academic/Nonprofit Terms; Industry Terms: Not Available to Industry
How to cite: eGFP-TRF1 pWzl-Hygro was a gift from Titia de Lange (Addgene plasmid # 19834 ; http://n2t.net/addgene:19834 ; RRID:Addgene_19834)
