[The description below was written by a language model from this plasmid's Addgene catalogue record.]
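Description:
eGFP-TRF1 pWzl-Hygro is a retroviral expression vector built on the pWzl-hygro backbone (about 5.6 kb without insert) and carrying mouse Terf1, which encodes Telomere-Repeat binding Factor 1 (TRF1, also known as Pin2 or Trbf1). The roughly 1.3 kb insert is fused at its N terminus to enhanced GFP, so the encoded product is a fluorescent TRF1 protein. The insert was placed by restriction cloning, and the BglII site at the 3′ junction was destroyed in the process. In bacteria the plasmid is maintained at high copy under ampicillin selection. In mammalian cells, transduced populations can be selected with hygromycin.

No feature table is provided, so the record does not state the promoter driving the fusion, the arrangement of the hygromycin cassette, or the specific viral elements. As a retroviral vector, it is expected to be packaged into viral particles in a suitable packaging cell line, with the region between the long terminal repeats integrating into the genome of infected cells to give stable expression.

TRF1 is a shelterin component that binds the double-stranded telomeric repeats directly, so an eGFP-TRF1 fusion acts as a live-cell marker that labels telomeres as discrete fluorescent foci. The associated publication concerns the role of 53BP1 in promoting non-homologous end joining of telomeres by increasing chromatin mobility. This is consistent with use of the construct to visualise and track telomere position and movement in living mouse cells, although the record does not describe the specific experiments.
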