>Addgene plasmid #19834 | eGFP-TRF1 pWzl-Hygro | addgene partial sequence | sequence record 25595 | 19834 with pWZL-F 5'-GAACCTCCTCGTTCGACC
CTTTTCGCCCTACTCCTTCTCTGGCGCCGGCCGGATCATCACAAGTTTGTACAAAAAAGCAGGCTCCGCG
GCCGCCCCCTTCACCATGGTGAGCAAGGGCGAGGAGCTGTTCACCGGGGTGGTGCCCATCCTGGTCGAGC
TGGACGGCGACGTAAACGGCCACAAGTTCAGCGTGTCTGGCGAGGGCGAGGGCGATGCCACCTACGGCAA
GCTGACCCTGAAGTTCATCTGCACCACCGGCAAGCTGCCCGTGCCCTGGCCCACCCTCGTGACCACCCTG
ACCTACGGCGTGCAGTGCTTCAGCCGCTACCCCGACCACATGAAGCAGCACGACTTCTTCAAGTCCGCCA
TGCCCGAAGGCTACGTCCAGGAGCGCACCATCTTCTTCAAGGACGACGGCAACTACAAGACCCGCGCCGA
GGTGAAGTTCGAGGGCGACACCCTGGTGAACCGCATCGAGCTGAAGGGCATCGACTTCAAGGAGGACGGC
AACATCCTGGGGCACAAGCTGGAGTACAACTACAACAGCCACAACGTCTATATCATGGCCGACAAGCAGA
AGAACGGCATCAAGGCGAACTTCAAGATCCGCCACAACATCGAGGACGGCAGCGTGCAGCTCGCCGACCA
CTACCAGCAGAACACCCCCATCGGCGACGGCCCCGTGTGTGTGCCNCCAA
