>Addgene plasmid #19834 | eGFP-TRF1 pWzl-Hygro | addgene partial sequence | sequence record 25596 | EGFP-C 5'-CATGGTCCTGCTGGAGTTCGTG-3'
CCNCGGGACNCNGGCANGAACGAGCTGTACAAGGGATCTGCGGAGACGGTCTCCTCAGCGGCCCGGGACG
CGCCGAGCCGTGAGGGCTGGACAGATTCGGATTCTCCAGAGCAGGAGGAGGTGGGAGACGACGCGGAGCT
GCTCCAGTGCCAGCTTCAGCTGGGGACCCCGAGAGAGATGGAGAACGCGGAGCTTGTGGCTGAGGTGGAG
GCCGTGGCTGCGGGCTGGATGCTCGACTTCCTCTGCCTGTCTCTGTGCCGAGCCTTCCGCGACGGCCGCT
CCGAGGACTTTCGTCGTACTCGTGACAGCGCCGAGGCTATTATTCATGGACTACACAGACTTACAGCTTA
CCAATTGAAAACTGTGTATATATGTCAGTTTTTGACAAGAGTTGCATCTGGAAAGGCCCTTGATGCACAG
TTTGAAGTTGATGAGCGTATTACACCCTTGGAATCAGCCCTGATGATTTGGAACTCAATTGAAAAGGAAC
ATGACAAACTGCATGACGAAATAAAGAATTTAATTAAAATTCAGGCTGTAGCTGTTTGTATGGAAATTGG
CAGCTTTAAGGAAGCAGAAGAAGTATTTGAAAGAATATTTGGTGATCCAGAATTTTACACGCCTTTAGAA
AGGAAGTTACTTAAGATAATCTCTCAGAAGGATGTGTTCCACTCCCTTTTCCAACACTTCAGCTATAGCT
GCATGATGGAGAAAATTCAGAGTTATGTGGGTGATGTGTTAAGTGAAAAATCATCAACTTTTCTAATGAA
GGCAGCACAAANTTTTGNAAATNNAAAANCGAGG
